>Addgene plasmid #83151 | Hs.KRAS4b Y64A | depositor full sequence | sequence record 158114 | Full Sequence
TTAACGCTAGCATGGATGTTTTCCCAGTCACGACGTTGTAAAACGACGGCCAGTCTTAAAATTCGAGCTC
GGTCCGAGGATCCGAAATAATGATTTTATTTTGACTGATAGTGACCTGTTCGTTGCAACAAATTGATAAG
CAATGCTTTTTTATAATGCCAACTTTGTACAAAAAAGTTGGCACCATGACTGAATATAAACTTGTGGTAG
TTGGAGCTGGTGGCGTAGGCAAGAGTGCCTTGACGATACAGCTAATTCAGAATCATTTTGTGGACGAATA
TGATCCAACAATAGAGGATTCCTACAGGAAGCAAGTAGTAATTGATGGAGAAACCTGTCTCTTGGATATT
CTCGACACAGCAGGTCAAGAGGAGGCCAGTGCAATGAGGGACCAGTACATGAGGACTGGGGAGGGCTTTC
TTTGTGTATTTGCCATAAATAATACTAAATCATTTGAAGATATTCACCATTATAGAGAACAAATTAAAAG
AGTTAAGGACTCTGAAGATGTACCTATGGTCCTAGTAGGAAATAAATGTGATTTGCCTTCTAGAACAGTA
GACACAAAACAGGCTCAGGACTTAGCAAGAAGTTATGGAATTCCTTTTATTGAAACATCAGCAAAGACAA
GACAGGGTGTTGATGATGCCTTCTATACATTAGTTCGAGAAATTCGAAAACATAAAGAAAAGATGAGCAA
AGATGGTAAAAAGAAGAAAAAGAAGTCAAAGACAAAGTGTGTAATTATGTAATCAACTTTCTTGTACAAA
GTTGGCATTATAGGAAAGCATTGCTTATCAATTTGTTGCAACGAACAGGTCACTATCAGTCAAAATAAAA
TCATTATTTGCATGCAAGCTTAGATCCTCTAGACCAGCCAGGACAGAAATGCCTCGACTTCGCTGCTACC
CAAGGTTGCCGGGTGACGCACACCGTGGAAACGGATGAAGGCACGAACCCAGTGGACATAAGCCTGTTCG
GTTCGTAAGCTGTAATGCAAGTAGCGTATGCGCTCACGCAACTGGTCCAGAACCTTGACCGAACGCAGCG
GTGGTAACGGCGCAGTGGCGGTTTTCATGGCTTGTTATGACTGTTTTTTTGGGGTACAGTCTATGCCTCG
GGCATCCAAGCAGCAAGCGCGTTACGCCGTGGGTCGATGTTTGATGTTATGGAGCAGCAACGATGTTACG
CAGCAGGGCAGTCGCCCTAAAACAAAGTTAAACATTATGAGGGAAGCGGTGATCGCCGAAGTATCGACTC
AACTATCAGAGGTAGTTGGCGTCATCGAGCGCCATCTCGAACCGACGTTGCTGGCCGTACATTTGTACGG
CTCCGCAGTGGATGGCGGCCTGAAGCCACACAGTGATATTGATTTGCTGGTTACGGTGACCGTAAGGCTT
GATGAAACAACGCGGCGAGCTTTGATCAACGACCTTTTGGAAACTTCGGCTTCCCCTGGAGAGAGCGAGA
TTCTCCGCGCTGTAGAAGTCACCATTGTTGTGCACGACGACATCATTCCGTGGCGTTATCCAGCTAAGCG
CGAACTGCAATTTGGAGAATGGCAGCGCAATGACATTCTTGCAGGTATCTTCGAGCCAGCCACGATCGAC
ATTGATCTGGCTATCTTGCTGACAAAAGCAAGAGAACATAGCGTTGCCTTGGTAGGTCCAGCGGCGGAGG
AACTCTTTGATCCGGTTCCTGAACAGGATCTATTTGAGGCGCTAAATGAAACCTTAACGCTATGGAACTC
GCCGCCCGACTGGGCTGGCGATGAGCGAAATGTAGTGCTTACGTTGTCCCGCATTTGGTACAGCGCAGTA
ACCGGCAAAATCGCGCCGAAGGATGTCGCTGCCGACTGGGCAATGGAGCGCCTGCCGGCCCAGTATCAGC
CCGTCATACTTGAAGCTAGACAGGCTTATCTTGGACAAGAAGAAGATCGCTTGGCCTCGCGCGCAGATCA
GTTGGAAGAATTTGTCCACTACGTGAAAGGCGAGATCACCAAGGTAGTCGGCAAATAACCCTCGAGCCAC
CCATGACCAAAATCCCTTAACGTGAGTTACGCGTCGTTCCACTGAGCGTCAGACCCCGTAGAAAAGATCA
AAGGATCTTCTTGAGATCCTTTTTTTCTGCGCGTAATCTGCTGCTTGCAAACAAAAAAACCACCGCTACC
AGCGGTGGTTTGTTTGCCGGATCAAGAGCTACCAACTCTTTTTCCGAAGGTAACTGGCTTCAGCAGAGCG
CAGATACCAAATACTGTCCTTCTAGTGTAGCCGTAGTTAGGCCACCACTTCAAGAACTCTGTAGCACCGC
CTACATACCTCGCTCTGCTAATCCTGTTACCAGTGGCTGCTGCCAGTGGCGATAAGTCGTGTCTTACCGG
GTTGGACTCAAGACGATAGTTACCGGATAAGGCGCAGCGGTCGGGCTGAACGGGGGGTTCGTGCACACAG
CCCAGCTTGGAGCGAACGACCTACACCGAACTGAGATACCTACAGCGTGAGCATTGAGAAAGCGCCACGC
TTCCCGAAGGGAGAAAGGCGGACAGGTATCCGGTAAGCGGCAGGGTCGGAACAGGAGAGCGCACGAGGGA
GCTTCCAGGGGGAAACGCCTGGTATCTTTATAGTCCTGTCGGGTTTCGCCACCTCTGACTTGAGCGTCGA
TTTTTGTGATGCTCGTCAGGGGGGCGGAGCCTATGGAAAAACGCCAGCAACGCGGCCTTTTTACGGTTCC
TGGCCTTTTGCTGGCCTTTTGCTCACATGTTCTTTCCTGCGTTATCCCCTGATTCTGTGGATAACCGTAT
TACCGCCTTTGAGTGAGCTGATACCGCTCGCCGCAGCCGAACGACCGAGCGCAGCGAGTCAGTGAGCGAG
GAAGCGGAAGAGCGCCCAATACGCAAACCGCCTCTCCCCGCGCGTTGGCCGATTCATTAATGCAGCTGGC
ACGACAGGTTTCCCGACTGGAAAGCGGGCAGTGAGCGCAACGCAATTAATACGCGTACCGCTAGCCAGGA
AGAGTTTGTAGAAACGCAAAAAGGCCATCCGTCAGGATGGCCTTCTGCTTAGTTTGATGCCTGGCAGTTT
ATGGCGGGCGTCCTGCCCGCCACCCTCCGGGCCGTTGCTTCACAACGTTCAAATCCGCTCCCGGCGGATT
TGTCCTACTCAGGAGAGCGTTCACCGACAAACAACAGATAAAACGAAAGGCCCAGTCTTCCGACTGAGCC
TTTCGTTTTATTTGATGCCTGGCAGTTCCCTACTCTCGCG
Features (pLannotate 1.2.2; 11 found; start..end, strand, type, name):
     18..54      -  CDS            lacZα (fragment): LacZα fragment of β-galactosidase; lacZ fragment
     85..180     +  protein_bind   attL3: mutant version of attL; recombination site for the Gateway® LR reaction LR Clonase™
    186..752     +  CDS            K-Ras: human small GTPase proto-oncoprotein
    757..850     -  protein_bind   attL2 (fragment): mutant version of attL; recombination site for the Gateway® LR reaction LR Clonase™
    965..988     +  promoter       Pc promoter (fragment): intI1 (promoter lies within the coding sequence); class 1 integron promoter
   1164..1220    +  CDS            GmR (fragment): gentamycin acetyltransferase; aacC1; confers resistance to gentamycin
   1227..2018    +  CDS            SmR: aminoglycoside adenylyltransferase (Murphy, 1985); aadA; confers resistance to spectinomycin and streptomycin
   2111..2699    +  rep_origin     ori: high-copy-number ColE1/pMB1/pBR322/pUC origin of replication
   2882..2974    +  CDS            lacI (fragment): lac repressor; lacI; The lac repressor binds to the lac operator to inhibit transcription in E. coli. This inhibition can be relieved by adding lactose or isopropyl-β-D-thiogalactopyranoside (IPTG).
   3029..3056    -  terminator     rrnB T2 terminator: transcription terminator T2 from the E. coli rrnB gene
   3188..3231    +  terminator     rrnB T1 terminator: Escherichia coli rrnB; transcription terminator T1 from the E. coli rrnB gene
