[The description below was written by a language model from this plasmid's Addgene catalogue record and pLannotate feature annotations shown in this document.]
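Description:
Hs.KRAS4b Y64A is a Gateway entry clone built on the pDonor-255 backbone, carrying the open reading frame of the human KRAS 4B isoform with a tyrosine-to-alanine substitution at residue 64. It is a small (about 3.3 kb) bacterial plasmid intended purely for propagation in E. coli and as a recombination donor. It replicates from a high-copy ColE1/pUC-type origin and is selected with spectinomycin through an aadA aminoglycoside adenylyltransferase gene. That gene is preceded by fragments of a class 1 integron Pc promoter and a gentamicin acetyltransferase gene, which appear to be remnants of the resistance cassette's origin. Short lacZα and lacI fragments are similarly vestigial. The rrnB T1 and T2 terminators lie upstream of the cloning region, where such elements serve to insulate an insert from read-through transcription.

The 567 bp K-Ras coding sequence lies between two attL recombination sites; automated annotation labels them attL3 and a partial attL2, which may simply reflect the similarity among attL variants. No promoter drives the insert, so the entry clone does not itself express the protein. Instead, an LR Clonase reaction transfers the ORF into a destination vector that supplies the promoter and any tags. Because the ORF keeps its stop codon, it suits native expression or N-terminal fusions but not C-terminal ones; a free C-terminus also matters for KRAS because its C-terminal CAAX motif must be processed for membrane targeting. The record does not state the rationale for the Y64A mutation, but the clone evidently serves as a source for building expression constructs of this KRAS variant.
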