Addgene plasmid #83151: Hs.KRAS4b Y64A
Purpose: Gateway ORF Entry clone of human KRAS4B [NM_004985.4 ] with stop codon (for native or N-terminal fusions), Y64A mutation
Depositing lab: Dominic Esposito. Depositing organization: National Cancer Institute (NCI).
Backbone
  Vector backbone: pDonor-255
  Backbone size w/o insert (bp): 2693
  Vector type: Gateway Entry Clone
Growth in bacteria
  Bacterial resistance: Spectinomycin, 50 μg/mL
  Growth temperature: 37°C
  Growth strain: DH10B
  Copy number: High Copy
Gene/Insert
  Gene/Insert name: KRAS
  Species: H. sapiens (human)
  Insert size (bp): 567
  Mutation: Y64A
  GenBank ID: NM_004985.4
  Entrez Gene: KRAS (a.k.a. 'C-K-RAS, C-K-RAS, CFC2, K-RAS2A, K-RAS2B, K-RAS4A, K-RAS4B, K-Ras, K-Ras 2, KI-RAS, KRAS1, KRAS2, NS, NS3, OES, RALD, RASK2, c-Ki-ras, c-Ki-ras2)
  Cloning method: Gateway Cloning
  Sequencing primers: 5′ M13F 23-mer (5'-CCCAGTCACGACGTTGTAAAACG); 3′ attLR 23-mer (5'-TAACATCAGAGATTTTGAGACAC)
Terms and licenses: Academic/Nonprofit Terms; Industry Terms: Not Available to Industry
How to cite: Hs.KRAS4b Y64A was a gift from Dominic Esposito (Addgene plasmid # 83151 ; http://n2t.net/addgene:83151 ; RRID:Addgene_83151)
