>Addgene plasmid #83151 | Hs.KRAS4b Y64A | addgene partial sequence | sequence record 159140 | M13pUC-Fwd 5'-CCCAGTCACGACGTTGTAAAACG-3'
AATTCGAGCTCGGTCCGAGGATCCGAAATAATGATTTTATTTTGACTGATAGTGACCTGTTCGTTGCAAC
AAATTGATAAGCAATGCTTTTTTATAATGCCAACTTTGTACAAAAAAGTTGGCACCATGACTGAATATAA
ACTTGTGGTAGTTGGAGCTGGTGGCGTAGGCAAGAGTGCCTTGACGATACAGCTAATTCAGAATCATTTT
GTGGACGAATATGATCCAACAATAGAGGATTCCTACAGGAAGCAAGTAGTAATTGATGGAGAAACCTGTC
TCTTGGATATTCTCGACACAGCAGGTCAAGAGGAGGCCAGTGCAATGAGGGACCAGTACATGAGGACTGG
GGAGGGCTTTCTTTGTGTATTTGCCATAAATAATACTAAATCATTTGAAGATATTCACCATTATAGAGAA
CAAATTAAAAGAGTTAAGGACTCTGAAGATGTACCTATGGTCCTAGTAGGAAATAAATGTGATTTGCCTT
CTAGAACAGTAGACACAAAACAGGCTCAGGACTTAGCAAGAAGTTATGGAATTCCTTTTATTGAAACATC
AGCAAAGACAAGACAGGGTGTTGATGATGCCTTCTATACATTAGTTCGAGAAATTCGAAAACATAAAGAA
AAGATGAGCAAAGATGGTAAAAAGAAGAAAAAGAAGTCAAAGACAAAGTGTGTAATTATGTAATCAACTT
TCTTGTACAAAGTTGGCATTATAGGAAAGCATTGCTTATCAATTTGTTGCAACGAACAGGTCACTATCAG
TCAAAATAAAATCATTATTTGCATGCAAGCTTAGATCCTCTAGACCAGCCAGGACAGAAATGCCTCGACT
TCGCTGCTACCCAAGGTTGCCGGGTGACGCACACCGTGG
